>Addgene plasmid #163029 | Nrxn3b-Nav1.6-MKII-hLOV1-TEVcs(ENLYFQ/M)-tTA-VP16 | addgene full sequence | sequence record 320946 | Addgene NGS Result
CCTGCAGGCAGCTGCGCGCTCGCTCGCTCACTGAGGCCGCCCGGGCGTCGGGCGACCTTTGGTCGCCCGG
CCTCAGTGAGCGAGCGAGCGCGCAGAGAGGGAGTGGCCAACTCCATCACTAGGGGTTCCTGCGGCCGCAC
GCGTTGTACAGTGTCTAGACTGCAGAGGGCCCTGCGTATGAGTGCAAGTGGGTTTTAGGACCAGGATGAG
GCGGGGTGGGGGTGCCTACCTGACGACCGACCCCGACCCACTGGACAAGCACCCAACCCCCATTCCCCAA
ATTGCGCATCCCCTATCAGAGAGGGGGAGGGGAAACAGGATGCGGCGAGGCGCGTGCGCACTGCCAGCTT
CAGCACCGCGGACAGTGCCTTCGCCCCCGCCTGGCGGCGCGCGCCACCGCCGCCTCAGCACTGAAGGCGC
GCTGACGTCACTCGCCGGTCCCCCGCAAACTCCCCTTCCCGGCCACCTTGGTCGCGTCCGCGCCGCCGCC
GGCCCAGCCGGACCGCACCACGCGAGGCGCGAGATAGGGGGGCACGGGCGCGACCATCTGCGCTGCGGCG
CCGGCGACTCAGCGCTGCCTCAGTCTGCGGTGGGCAGCGGAGGAGTCGTGTCGTGCCTGAGAGCGCAGTC
GAGAAGAAGCTTGCCACCATGCACCTGAGAATCCACGCGAGACGGAGCCCTCCTCGCCGGCCGGCCTGGA
CGCTTGGGATCTGGTTCCTGTTCTGGGGATGTATCGTCAGCTCTGTATGGAGTCAATTGTCTTCTAATGT
AGCTTCCTCCTCCTCCACCTCTTCCTCGCCGGGGTCTCACTACCCATACGATGTGCCAGATTACGCCAAC
CCCACGGAGCCGGGAATCAGACGGGTTCCGGGGGCCTCAGAGGTGATCCGGGAGTCGAGCAGCACAACAG
GGATGGTCGTCGGCATTGTGGCTGCTGCCGCCCTCTGCATCTTGATCCTCCTGTACGCCATGTACAAGTA
CAGGAACAGGGACGAGGGCTCGGGCTCGACCTCGGGCTCGGGCAGCGGTGGCTCTGGAGGTTCTGGTGGC
AGCTCTGGAGGTATGAATGGAGCTATAGGAGGTGACCTTTTGCTCAATTTTCCTGACATGTCGGTCCTAG
AGCGCCAAAGGGCTCACCTCAAGTACCTCAATCCCACCTTTGATTCTCCTCTCGCCGGCTTCTTTGCCGA
TTCTTCAATGATTACCGGCGGCGAGATGGACAGCTATCTTTCGACTGCCGGTTTGAATCTTCCGATGATG
TACGGTGAGACGACGGTGGAAGGTGATTCAAGACTCTCAATTTCGCCGGAAACGACGCTTGGGACTGGAA
ATTTCAAGGCAGCGAAGTTTGATACAGAGACTAAGGATTGTAATGAGGCGGCGAAGAAGATGACGATGAA
CAGAGATGACCTAGTAGAAGAAGGAGAAGAAGAGAAGTCGAAAATAACAGAGCAAAACAATGGGAGCACA
AAAAGCATCAAGAAGATGAAACACAAAGCCAAGAAAGAAGAGAACAATTTCTCTAATGATTCATCTAAAG
TGACGAAGGAATTGGAGAAAACGGATTATATTCATAGCGGTAGTGGCACCGTGCGCGTGCCGATTGCGGT
GGGCGAAAGCGATTTTGAAAACCTGAACACCGAAGATGTGAGCAGCGAAAGCGATCCGGGTGGCTCTGGT
AGCTTCAACGCTCGCAGGAAGCTGGCTGGTGCTATCCTGTTCACCATGCTCGCCACAAGAAACTTCAGCG
GCAGCTTTAATGCGCGGCGCAAGCTGGCCGGAGCCATACTTTTCACAATGTTGGCTACCAGAAATTTTTC
GGAGCTGGCCGAGAAGCTGGCCGGCCTGGACATCAACGGTGGAGCTAGCGAGTTTCGGGCAACCACACTG
GAACGGATCGAGAAAAGCTTCGTGATTACTGATCCGAGACTGCCTGACAACCCAATCATTTTTGTGAGCG
ATTCCTTCCTGCAGCTGACAGAATATTCTCGGGAAGAGATCCTGGGGCGCAATTGCCGTTTTCTGCAGGG
ACCCGAGACAGACCGTGCCACTGTTCGGAAAATCAGAGATGCTATTGACAACCAGACTGAAGTGACCGTT
CAGCTGATCAATTATACCAAGAGCGGCAAGAAGTTCTGGAACGTGTTCCACCTGCAGCCGATGCGCGATT
ATAAGGGCGACGTCCAGTACTTCATTGGCGTGCAGCTGGATGGCACCGAACGTCTTCATGGCGCCGCTGA
GCGTGAGGCGGTCTGCCTGGTCAAAAAGACAGCCTTTCAGATTGCTGAGAACCTGTACTTCCAGATGGGC
GGAGGATCCGACTACAAGGATGACGACGATAAGATGTCTAGATTAGATAAAAGTAAAGTGATTAACAGCG
CATTAGAGCTGCTTAATGAGGTCGGAATCGAAGGTTTAACAACCCGTAAACTCGCCCAGAAGCTAGGTGT
AGAGCAGCCTACATTGTATTGGCATGTAAAAAATAAGCGGGCTTTGCTCGACGCCTTAGCCATTGAGATG
TTAGATAGGCACCATACTCACTTTTGCCCTTTAGAAGGGGAAAGCTGGCAAGATTTTTTACGTAATAACG
CTAAAAGTTTTAGATGTGCTTTACTAAGTCATCGCGATGGAGCAAAAGTACATTTAGGTACACGGCCTAC
AGAAAAACAGTATGAAACTCTCGAAAATCAATTAGCCTTTTTATGCCAACAAGGTTTTTCACTAGAGAAT
GCATTATATGCACTCAGCGCTGTGGGGCATTTTACTTTAGGTTGCGTATTGGAAGATCAAGAGCATCAAG
TCGCTAAAGAAGAAAGGGAAACACCTACTACTGATAGTATGCCGCCATTATTACGACAAGCTATCGAATT
ATTTGATCACCAAGGTGCAGAGCCAGCCTTCTTATTCGGCCTTGAATTGATCATATGCGGATTAGAAAAA
CAACTTAAATGTGAAAGTGGGTCCGCGTACAGCCGCGCGCGTACGAAAAACAATTACGGGTCTACCATCG
AGGGCCTGCTCGATCTCCCGGACGACGACGCCCCCGAAGAGGCGGGGCTGGCGGCTCCGCGCCTGTCCTT
TCTCCCCGCGGGACACACGCGCAGACTGTCGACGGCCCCCCCGACCGATGTCAGCCTGGGGGACGAGCTC
CACTTAGACGGCGAGGACGTGGCGATGGCGCATGCCGACGCGCTAGACGATTTCGATCTGGACATGTTGG
GGGACGGGGATTCCCCGGGTCCGGGATTTACCCCCCACGACTCCGCCCCCTACGGCGCTCTGGATATGGC
CGACTTCGAGTTTGAGCAGATGTTTACCGATGCCCTTGGAATTGACGAGTACGGTGGGTAATAGGAATTC
CTCGAGCTAGAGCTCGCTGATCAGCCTCGACTGTGCCTTCTAGTTGCCAGCCATCTGTTGTTTGCCCCTC
CCCCGTGCCTTCCTTGACCCTGGAAGGTGCCACTCCCACTGTCCTTTCCTAATAAAATGAGGAAATTGCA
TCGCATTGTCTGAGTAGGTGTCATTCTATTCTGGGGGGTGGGGTGGGGCAGGACAGCAAGGGGGAGGATT
GGGAAGACAATAGCAGGCATGCTGGGGAGGTAACCACGTGCGGACCGAGCGGCCGCAGGAACCCCTAGTG
ATGGAGTTGGCCACTCCCTCTCTGCGCGCTCGCTCGCTCACTGAGGCCGGGCGACCAAAGGTCGCCCGAC
GCCCGGGCTTTGCCCGGGCGGCCTCAGTGAGCGAGCGAGCGCGCAGCTGCCTGCAGGGGCGCCTGATGCG
GTATTTTCTCCTTACGCATCTGTGCGGTATTTCACACCGCATA
[95 nt withheld, positions 3824-3918]
T
[46 nt withheld, positions 3920-3965]
C
[141 nt withheld, positions 3967-4107]
CCTTTGACGTTGGAGTCCACGTTCTTT
[37 nt withheld, positions 4135-4171]
ACTCTATCTCGGGCTATTCTTTTGATTTATAAGGGATTTTGCCGATTTCGGTCTATTGGTTAAAAAATGA
GCTGATTTAACAAAAATTTAACGCGAATTTTAACAAAATATTAACGTTTACAATTTTATGGTGCACTCTC
AGTACAATCTGCTCTGATGCCGCATAGTTAAGCCAGCCCCGACACCCGCCAACACCCGCTGACGCGCCCT
GACGGGCTTGTCTGCTCCCGGCATCCGCTTACAGACAAGCTGTGACCGTCTCCGGGAGCTGCATGTGTCA
GAGGTTTTCACCGTCATCACCGAAACGCGCGAGACGAAAGGGCCTCGTGATACGCCTATTTTTATAGGTT
AATGTCATGATAATAATGGTTTCTTAGACGTCAGGTGGCACTTTTCGGGGAAATGTGCGCGGAACCCCTA
TTTGTTTATTTTTCTAAATACATTCAAATATGTATCCGCTCATGAGACAATAACCCTGATAAATGCTTCA
ATAATATTGAAAAAGGAAGAGTATGAGTATTCAACATTTCCGTGTCGCCCTTATTCCCTTTTTTGCGGCA
TTTTGCCTTCCTGTTTTTGCTCACCCAGAAACGCTGGTGAAAGTAAAAGATGCTGAAGATCAGTTGGGTG
CACGAGTGGGTTACATCGAACTGGATCTCAACAGCGGTAAGATCCTTGAGAGTTTTCGCCCCGAAGAACG
TTTTCCAATGATGAGCACTTTTAAAGTTCTGCTATGTGGCGCGGTATTATCCCGTATTGACGCCGGGCAA
GAGCAACTCGGTCGCCGCATACACTATTCTCAGAATGACTTGGTTGAGTACTCACCAGTCACAGAAAAGC
ATCTTACGGATGGCATGACAGTAAGAGAATTATGCAGTGCTGCCATAACCATGAGTGATAACACTGCGGC
CAACTTACTTCTGACAACGATCGGAGGACCGAAGGAGCTAACCGCTTTTTTGCACAACATGGGGGATCAT
GTAACTCGCCTTGATCGTTGGGAACCGGAGCTGAATGAAGCCATACCAAACGACGAGCGTGACACCACGA
TGCCTGTAGCAATGGCAACAACGTTGCGCAAACTATTAACTGGCGAACTACTTACTCTAGCTTCCCGGCA
ACAATTAATAGACTGGATGGAGGTGGATAAAGTTGCAGGACCACTTCTGCGCTCGGCCCTTCCGGCTGGC
TGGTTTATTGCTGATAAATCTGGAGCCGGTGAGCGTGGAAGCCGCGGTATCATTGCAGCACTGGGGCCAG
ATGGTAAGCCCTCCCGTATCGTAGTTATCTACACGACGGGGAGTCAGGCAACTATGGATGAACGAAATAG
ACAGATCGCTGAGATAGGTGCCTCACTGATTAAGCATTGGTAACTGTCAGACCAAGTTTACTCATATATA
CTTTAGATTGATTTAAAACTTCATTTTTAATTTAAAAGGATCTAGGTGAAGATCCTTTTTGATAATCTCA
TGACCAAAATCCCTTAACGTGAGTTTTCGTTCCACTGAGCGTCAGACCCCGTAGAAAAGATCAAAGGATC
TTCTTGAGATCCTTTTTTTCTGCGCGTAATCTGCTGCTTGCAAACAAAAAAACCACCGCTACCAGCGGTG
GTTTGTTTGCCGGATCAAGAGCTACCAACTCTTTTTCCGAAGGTAACTGGCTTCAGCAGAGCGCAGATAC
CAAATACTGTTCTTCTAGTGTAGCCGTAGTTAGGCCACCACTTCAAGAACTCTGTAGCACCGCCTACATA
CCTCGCTCTGCTAATCCTGTTACCAGTGGCTGCTGCCAGTGGCGATAAGTCGTGTCTTACCGGGTTGGAC
TCAAGACGATAGTTACCGGATAAGGCGCAGCGGTCGGGCTGAACGGGGGGTTCGTGCACACAGCCCAGCT
TGGAGCGAACGACCTACACCGAACTGAGATACCTACAGCGTGAGCTATGAGAAAGCGCCACGCTTCCCGA
AGGGAGAAAGGCGGACAGGTATCCGGTAAGCGGCAGGGTCGGAACAGGAGAGCGCACGAGGGAGCTTCCA
GGGGGAAACGCCTGGTATCTTTATAGTCCTGTCGGGTTTCGCCACCTCTGACTTGAGCGTCGATTTTTGT
GATGCTCGTCAGGGGGGCGGAGCCTATGGAAAAACGCCAGCAACGCGGCCTTTTTACGGTTCCTGGCCTT
TTGCTGGCCTTTTGCTCACATGT
Features (pLannotate 1.2.2; 20 found; start..end, strand, type, name):
     12..39      +  repeat_region  AAV2 ITR (fragment): inverted terminal repeat of adeno-associated virus serotype 2 inverted
     68..95      +  repeat_region  AAV2 ITR (fragment): inverted terminal repeat of adeno-associated virus serotype 2 inverted
    181..628     +  promoter       hSyn promoter: human synapsin I promoter; confers neuron-specific expression (Kügler et al., 2003)
    649..810     +  CDS            NRXN3 (fragment): NRX3B_BOVIN - Experimental evidence at protein level: Swiss-Prot protein existence level 1. Neuronal cell surface protein that may be involved in cell recognition and cell adhesion. May play a role in angiogenesis (By similarity). From Bos taurus (Bovine).
    826..987     +  CDS            NRXN3 (fragment): NRX3B_BOVIN - Experimental evidence at protein level: Swiss-Prot protein existence level 1. Neuronal cell surface protein that may be involved in cell recognition and cell adhesion. May play a role in angiogenesis (By similarity). From Bos taurus (Bovine).
   1063..1572    +  CDS            CIBN: N-terminal portion of the CIB1 transcription factor from Arabidopsis thaliana binds to CRY2 (cryptochrome 2) that has absorbed blue light (Kennedy et al., 2010)
   1684..1749    +  CDS            CAMK2A (fragment): KCC2A_HUMAN - Also known as CAMKA, KIAA0968. Experimental evidence at protein level: Swiss-Prot protein existence level 1. Calcium/calmodulin-dependent protein kinase that functions autonomously after Ca(2+)/calmodulin-binding and autophosphorylation, and is involved in synaptic plasticity, neurotransmitter release and long-term potentiation. Member of the NMDAR signaling complex in excitatory synapses, it regulates NMDAR-dependent potentiation of the AMPAR and therefore excitatory synaptic transmission (By similarity). Regulates dendritic spine development (PubMed:28130356). Also regulates th
   1897..2214    +  CDS            miniSOG: miniSOG is a basic (constitutively fluorescent) cyan fluorescent protein published in 2011, derived from Arabidopsis thaliana. It requires the cofactor flavin for fluorescence.
   2323..2345    +  CDS            3xFLAG (fragment): three tandem FLAG® epitope tags
   2344..2964    +  CDS            tetR: TETR2_ECOLX - Experimental evidence at protein level: Swiss-Prot protein existence level 1. TetR is the repressor of the tetracycline resistance element; its N-terminal region forms a helix-turn-helix structure and binds DNA. Binding of tetracycline to TetR reduces the repressor affinity for the tetracycline resistance gene (tetA) promoter operator sites. From Escherichia coli.
   3115..3348    +  CDS            VP16 AD: transcriptional activation domain of herpes simplex virus protein VP16 (Triezenberg et al., 1988; Cousens et al., 1989); UL48
   3391..3598    +  polyA_signal   bGH poly(A) signal: bovine growth hormone polyadenylation signal
   3627..3767    +  repeat_region  AAV2 ITR: inverted terminal repeat of adeno-associated virus serotype 2 inverted
   3772..3823    -  misc_feature   bom (fragment): basis of mobility region from pBR322
   3842..4297    +  rep_origin     f1 ori (sequence partly withheld): f1 bacteriophage origin of replication; arrow indicates direction of (+) strand synthesis
   4298..4347    -  misc_feature   bom (fragment): basis of mobility region from pBR322
   4449..4484    -  CDS            rop (fragment): Rop protein, which maintains plasmids at low copy number; rop
   4579..4683    +  promoter       AmpR promoter: bla
   4684..5544    +  CDS            AmpR: β-lactamase; bla; confers resistance to ampicillin, carbenicillin, and related antibiotics
   5715..6303    +  rep_origin     ori: high-copy-number ColE1/pMB1/pBR322/pUC origin of replication
