[The description below was written by a language model from this plasmid's Addgene catalogue record and pLannotate feature annotations shown in this document.]
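Description:
Nrxn3b-Nav1.6-MKII-hLOV1-TEVcs(ENLYFQ/M)-tTA-VP16 is a 6.4 kb AAV transfer plasmid for neuronal expression of the transcription-factor component of FLiCRE, a tool the associated publication describes as a molecular calcium integrator. The expression cassette lies between AAV2 inverted terminal repeats, which allow it to be packaged into recombinant AAV. The upstream ITR is annotated only as short fragments, while the downstream one is detected in full. The bacterial backbone carries a high-copy ColE1/pUC-type origin, an f1 origin and an ampicillin resistance gene. The catalogue lists a recombination-limiting strain, as is usual for ITR-containing plasmids.

The human synapsin I promoter drives a single synthetic fusion protein, terminated by a bovine growth hormone polyadenylation signal. The fusion begins with neurexin-3β-derived segments that presumably anchor it at the membrane. The name also indicates a Nav1.6-derived element, which the annotation does not resolve, and the table additionally detects a CIBN domain that the catalogue name does not mention. Next comes a short CaMKII-derived fragment (MKII), presumably a calmodulin-binding peptide. It is followed by the hLOV1 light-sensing domain, which the automated annotation labels as the related LOV-derived miniSOG. A TEV protease cleavage site comes next, with a partial FLAG-like match annotated in this region, and the fusion ends with the tTA transactivator (TetR fused to the VP16 activation domain).

From the named parts, the apparent logic is that tTA stays tethered outside the nucleus until two conditions coincide. Calcium would recruit a separately supplied protease to the MKII peptide, and blue light would expose the LOV-caged cleavage site. Cleavage would then release tTA to activate a tetracycline-responsive reporter. Neither the protease nor the reporter is encoded on this plasmid.
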