Addgene plasmid #163029: Nrxn3b-Nav1.6-MKII-hLOV1-TEVcs(ENLYFQ/M)-tTA-VP16
Purpose: FLiCRE TF for neuronal expression
Depositing lab: Alice Ting. Depositing organization: Stanford University. Publication: A Molecular Calcium Integrator Reveals a Striatal Cell Type Driving Aversion. Kim CK, Sanchez MI, Hoerbelt P, Fenno LE, Malenka RC, Deisseroth K, Ting AY. Cell. 2020 Dec 23;183(7):2003-2019.e16. doi: 10.1016/j.cell.2020.11.015. Epub 2020 Dec 11. PubMed 33308478.
Backbone
  Vector backbone: AAV
  Vector type: Mammalian Expression, AAV
Growth in bacteria
  Bacterial resistance: Ampicillin, 100 μg/mL
  Growth temperature: 37°C
  Growth strain: NEB Stable
  Copy number: Unknown
Gene/Insert
  Gene/Insert name: Nrxn3b-MKII-hLOV1-TEVcs-tTA
  Species: Synthetic
  Promoter: Synapsin
  Cloning method: Gibson Cloning
  Sequencing primers: 5′ GCGACCATCTGCGCTGCGGCGCC; 3′ CAACAGATGGCTGGCAACTAGAAGG
Terms and licenses: Academic/Nonprofit Terms; Industry Terms: Not Available to Industry
How to cite: Nrxn3b-Nav1.6-MKII-hLOV1-TEVcs(ENLYFQ/M)-tTA-VP16 was a gift from Alice Ting (Addgene plasmid # 163029 ; http://n2t.net/addgene:163029 ; RRID:Addgene_163029)
